Addgene plasmid #234368: pENTR-SlmiR482bTS-B/c
Purpose: Cloning syn-tasiRNA sequences in minimal SlmiR482bTS precursors
Depositing lab: Alberto Carbonell. Depositing organization: Instituto de Biologia Molecular y Celular de Plantas. Publication: Precision RNAi in Tomato Using Synthetic Trans-Acting Small Interfering RNAs Derived From Minimal Precursors. Tomassi AH, Juarez-Molina M, Cisneros AE, Alarcia A, Orlando F, Toledano-Franco S, Presa S, Granell A, Carbonell A. Plant Biotechnol J. 2025 Oct 14. doi: 10.1111/pbi.70410. PubMed 41085227.
Backbone
  Vector backbone: pENTR
  Backbone size w/o insert (bp): 2617
  Total vector size (bp): 4086
Growth in bacteria
  Bacterial resistance: Chloramphenicol and Kanamycin, 25 & 50 μg/mL
  Growth temperature: 37°C
  Growth strain: ccdB Survival
  Copy number: High Copy
Gene/Insert 1
  Gene/Insert name: B/c
  Insert size (bp): 1469
Gene/Insert 2
  Gene/Insert name: SlmiR482bTS (alt name: Solanum lycopersicum microRNA 482b target site)
  Species: Solanum lycopersicum
Terms and licenses: Academic/Nonprofit Terms; Industry Terms: Not Available to Industry
How to cite: pENTR-SlmiR482bTS-B/c was a gift from Alberto Carbonell (Addgene plasmid # 234368 ; http://n2t.net/addgene:234368 ; RRID:Addgene_234368)
