[The description below was written by a language model from this plasmid's Addgene catalogue record and pLannotate feature annotations shown in this document.]
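Description:
pENTR-SlmiR482bTS-B/c is a Gateway entry vector built on a pENTR backbone, about 4.1 kb in total. It is designed for cloning synthetic trans-acting siRNA (syn-tasiRNA) sequences into a minimal precursor that carries the target site of tomato (Solanum lycopersicum) microRNA 482b. The plasmid replicates in E. coli from a high-copy ColE1/pUC-type origin. It carries a kanamycin resistance gene on the backbone and a chloramphenicol acetyltransferase gene within the insert, so both drugs are used for selection. rrnB T1 and T2 terminators lie upstream of the attL-flanked region, insulating it from read-through transcription, and a T7 promoter sits just outside attL1.

Between the attL1 and attL2 recombination sites lies the roughly 1.5 kb "B/c" cassette, which the feature table shows to contain the ccdB toxin gene, a ccdA fragment, the cat gene with its promoter, and a lac UV5 promoter. Because ccdB poisons DNA gyrase in ordinary strains, the uncut plasmid must be kept in a ccdB-tolerant host. Replacing the cassette with a syn-tasiRNA insert removes the toxin, giving counter-selection for recombinant clones in standard strains. The restriction sites used for this replacement are not stated in the record. The SlmiR482bTS element is listed as a second insert but is too short to appear in the automated annotation, so its exact position relative to the cassette is not shown.

No plant promoter or terminator is annotated. Expression in plants would therefore depend on moving the finished precursor by LR recombination into a suitable destination vector. There, miR482b-guided cleavage of the target site would be expected to trigger production of the designed siRNAs for gene silencing in tomato.
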