Features (pLannotate 1.2.2; 14 found; start..end, strand, type, name):
    121..213     +  CDS            lacI (fragment): lac repressor; lacI; The lac repressor binds to the lac operator to inhibit transcription in E. coli. This inhibition can be relieved by adding lactose or isopropyl-β-D-thiogalactopyranoside (IPTG).
    268..295     -  terminator     rrnB T2 terminator: transcription terminator T2 from the E. coli rrnB gene
    427..470     +  terminator     rrnB T1 terminator: Escherichia coli rrnB; transcription terminator T1 from the E. coli rrnB gene
    517..553     -  CDS            lacZα (fragment): LacZα fragment of β-galactosidase; lacZ fragment
    569..668     +  protein_bind   attL2: mutant version of attL; recombination site for the Gateway® LR reaction LR Clonase™
    743..1045    -  CDS            ccdB: CCDB_ECOLI - Also known as G, letB, letD. Experimental evidence at protein level: Swiss-Prot protein existence level 1. Toxic component of a type II toxin-antitoxin (TA) system, functioning in plasmid maintainence. Responsible for the post- segregational killing (PSK) of plasmid-free cells, also referred to as a plasmid addiction system. Half-life of over 2 hours. Cell killing by CcdB is accompanied by filamentation, defects in chromosome and plasmid segregation, defects in cell division, formation of anucleate cells, decreased DNA synthesis and plasmid loss. Interferes with the activity of DN
   1050..1208    -  CDS            ccdA (fragment): CCDA_ECO57 - Also known as H, letA. Experimental evidence at protein level: Swiss-Prot protein existence level 1. Antitoxin component of a type II toxin-antitoxin (TA) system which inhibits the post-segregational killing (PSK) of plasmid-free cells, also referred to as a plasmid addiction system. Binds to and blocks the activity of CcdB; will also remove bound CcdB protein from the CcdB-GyrA complex by forming a CcdA-CcdB complex, a process termed rejuvenation. Functions as a transcriptional corepressor for the ccdAB operon, repression also requires CcdB (By similarity). From Escherichia coli
   1390..2046    -  CDS            cat: CAT_ECOLX - Experimental evidence at protein level: Swiss-Prot protein existence level 1. This enzyme is an effector of chloramphenicol resistance in bacteria. From Escherichia coli. This protein is used as a marker in many commonly used cloning vectors, such as pACYC184.
   2047..2076    -  promoter       cat promoter (fragment): promoter of the E. coli cat gene encoding chloramphenicol acetyltransferase
   2100..2130    -  promoter       lac UV5 promoter: E. coli lac promoter with an "up" mutation
   2211..2310    -  protein_bind   attL1: mutant version of attL; recombination site for the Gateway® LR reaction LR Clonase™
   2328..2346    -  promoter       T7 promoter: promoter for bacteriophage T7 RNA polymerase
   2480..3289    +  CDS            KanR: aminoglycoside phosphotransferase; aph(3')-Ia; confers resistance to kanamycin in bacteria or G418 (Geneticin®) in eukaryotes
   3436..4024    +  rep_origin     ori: high-copy-number ColE1/pMB1/pBR322/pUC origin of replication
>Addgene plasmid #234368 | pENTR-SlmiR482bTS-B/c | addgene full sequence | sequence record 469450 | Addgene NGS Result
CTTTCCTGCGTTATCCCCTGATTCTGTGGATAACCGTATTACCGCCTTTGAGTGAGCTGATACCGCTCGC
CGCAGCCGAACGACCGAGCGCAGCGAGTCAGTGAGCGAGGAAGCGGAAGAGCGCCCAATACGCAAACCGC
CTCTCCCCGCGCGTTGGCCGATTCATTAATGCAGCTGGCACGACAGGTTTCCCGACTGGAAAGCGGGCAG
TGAGCGCAACGCAATTAATACGCGTACCGCTAGCCAGGAAGAGTTTGTAGAAACGCAAAAAGGCCATCCG
TCAGGATGGCCTTCTGCTTAGTTTGATGCCTGGCAGTTTATGGCGGGCGTCCTGCCCGCCACCCTCCGGG
CCGTTGCTTCACAACGTTCAAATCCGCTCCCGGCGGATTTGTCCTACTCAGGAGAGCGTTCACCGACAAA
CAACAGATAAAACGAAAGGCCCAGTCTTCCGACTGAGCCTTTCGTTTTATTTGATGCCTGGCAGTTCCCT
ACTCTCGCGTTAACGCTAGCATGGATGTTTTCCCAGTCACGACGTTGTAAAACGACGGCCAGTCTTAAGC
TCGGGCCCCAAATAATGATTTTATTTTGACTGATAGTGACCTGTTCGTTGCAACAAATTGATAAGCAATG
CTTTCTTATAATGCCAACTTTGTACAAGAAAGCTGGGTCGGCGCGCCCACCCTTAATGCCGATGAGACCG
TCGAGGTGCAGACTGGCTGTGTATAAGGGAGCCTGACATTTATATTCCCCAGAACATCAGGTTAATGGCG
TTTTTGATGTCATTTTCGCGGTGGCTGAGATCAGCCACTTCTTCCCCGATAACGGAAACCGGCACACTGG
CCATATCGGTGGTCATCATGCGCCAGCTTTCATCCCCGATATGCACCACCGGGTAAAGTTCACGGGAGAC
TTTATCTGACAGCAGACGTGCACTGGCCAGGGGGATCACCATCCGTCGGCCGGGCGTGTCAATAATATCA
CTCTGTACATCCACAAACAGACGATAACGGCTCTCTCTTTTATAGGTGTAAACCTTAAACTGCATTTCAC
CAGCCCCTGTTCTCGTCAGCAAAAGAGCCGTTCATTTCAATAAACCGGGCGACCTCAGCCATCCCTTCCT
GATTTTCCGCTTTCCAGCGTTCGGCACGCAGACGACGGGCTTCATTCTGCATGGTTGTGCTTACCAGACC
GGAGATATTGACATCATATATGCCTTGAGCAACTGATAGCTGTCGCTGTCAACTGTCACTGTAATACGCT
GCTTCATAGCATACCTCTTTTTGACATACTTCGGGTATACATATCAGTATATATTCTTATACCGCAAAAA
TCAGCGCGCAAATACGCATACTGTTATCTGGCTTTTAGTAAGCCGGCTCCACGCGTTTACGCCCCGCCCT
GCCACTCATCGCAGTACTGTTGTAATTCATTAAGCATTCTGCCGACATGGAAGCCATCACAAACGGCATG
ATGAACCTGAATCGCCAGCGGCATCAGCACCTTGTCGCCTTGCGTATAATATTTGCCCATGGTGAAAACG
GGGGCGAAGAAGTTGTCCATATTGGCCACGTTTAAATCAAAACTGGTGAAACTCACCCAGGGATTGGCTG
AGACGAAAAACATATTCTCAATAAACCCTTTAGGGAAATAGGCCAGGTTTTCACCGTAACACGCCACATC
TTGCGAATATATGTGTAGAAACTGCCGGAAATCGTCGTGGTATTCACTCCAGAGCGATGAAAACGTTTCA
GTTTGCTCATGGAAAACGGTGTAACAAGGGTGAACACTATCCCATATCACCAGCTCACCGTCTTTCATTG
CCATACGGAACTCCGGATGAGCATTCATCAGGCGGGCAAGAATGTGAATAAAGGCCGGATAAAACTTGTG
CTTATTTTTCTTTACGGTCTTTAAAAAGGCCGTAATATCCAGCTGAACGGTCTGGTTATAGGTACATTGA
GCAACTGACTGAAATGCCTCAAAATGTTCTTTACGATGCCATTGGGATATATCAACGGTGGTATATCCAG
TGATTTTTTTCTCCATTTTAGCTTCCTTAGCTCCTGAAAATCTCGACGGCTCCTAACTCAAAATCCACAC
ATTATACGAGCCGGAAGCATAAAGTGTAAAGCCTGGGGTGCCTAATGGTCTCTTAAATGGTCTATCTTGC
CTACACCGCCCATGCCTACAGGTGAAGGGGGCGGCCGCGGAGCCTGCTTTTTTGTACAAAGTTGGCATTA
TAAAAAAGCATTGCTCATCAATTTGTTGCAACGAACAGGTCACTATCAGTCAAAATAAAATCATTATTTG
CCATCCAGCTGATATCCCCTATAGTGAGTCGTATTACATGGTCATAGCTGTTTCCTGGCAGCTCTGGCCC
GTGTCTCAAAATCTCTGATGTTACATTGCACAAGATAAAAATATATCATCATGAACAATAAAACTGTCTG
CTTACATAAACAGTAATACAAGGGGTGTTATGAGCCATATTCAACGGGAAACGTCGAGGCCGCGATTAAA
TTCCAACATGGATGCTGATTTATATGGGTATAAATGGGCTCGCGATAATGTCGGGCAATCAGGTGCGACA
ATCTATCGCTTGTATGGGAAGCCCGATGCGCCAGAGTTGTTTCTGAAACATGGCAAAGGTAGCGTTGCCA
ATGATGTTACAGATGAGATGGTCAGACTAAACTGGCTGACGGAATTTATGCCTCTTCCGACCATCAAGCA
TTTTATCCGTACTCCTGATGATGCATGGTTACTCACCACTGCGATCCCCGGAAAAACAGCATTCCAGGTA
TTAGAAGAATATCCTGATTCAGGTGAAAATATTGTTGATGCGCTGGCAGTGTTCCTGCGCCGGTTGCATT
CGATTCCTGTTTGTAATTGTCCTTTTAACAGCGATCGCGTATTTCGTCTCGCTCAGGCGCAATCACGAAT
GAATAACGGTTTGGTTGATGCGAGTGATTTTGATGACGAGCGTAATGGCTGGCCTGTTGAACAAGTCTGG
AAAGAAATGCATAAACTTTTGCCATTCTCACCGGATTCAGTCGTCACTCATGGTGATTTCTCACTTGATA
ACCTTATTTTTGACGAGGGGAAATTAATAGGTTGTATTGATGTTGGACGAGTCGGAATCGCAGACCGATA
CCAGGATCTTGCCATCCTATGGAACTGCCTCGGTGAGTTTTCTCCTTCATTACAGAAACGGCTTTTTCAA
AAATATGGTATTGATAATCCTGATATGAATAAATTGCAGTTTCATTTGATGCTCGATGAGTTTTTCTAAT
CAGAATTGGTTAATTGGTTGTAACACTGGCAGAGCATTACGCTGACTTGACGGGACGGCGCAAGCTCATG
ACCAAAATCCCTTAACGTGAGTTACGCGTCGTTCCACTGAGCGTCAGACCCCGTAGAAAAGATCAAAGGA
TCTTCTTGAGATCCTTTTTTTCTGCGCGTAATCTGCTGCTTGCAAACAAAAAAACCACCGCTACCAGCGG
TGGTTTGTTTGCCGGATCAAGAGCTACCAACTCTTTTTCCGAAGGTAACTGGCTTCAGCAGAGCGCAGAT
ACCAAATACTGTTCTTCTAGTGTAGCCGTAGTTAGGCCACCACTTCAAGAACTCTGTAGCACCGCCTACA
TACCTCGCTCTGCTAATCCTGTTACCAGTGGCTGCTGCCAGTGGCGATAAGTCGTGTCTTACCGGGTTGG
ACTCAAGACGATAGTTACCGGATAAGGCGCAGCGGTCGGGCTGAACGGGGGGTTCGTGCACACAGCCCAG
CTTGGAGCGAACGACCTACACCGAACTGAGATACCTACAGCGTGAGCTATGAGAAAGCGCCACGCTTCCC
GAAGGGAGAAAGGCGGACAGGTATCCGGTAAGCGGCAGGGTCGGAACAGGAGAGCGCACGAGGGAGCTTC
CAGGGGGAAACGCCTGGTATCTTTATAGTCCTGTCGGGTTTCGCCACCTCTGACTTGAGCGTCGATTTTT
GTGATGCTCGTCAGGGGGGCGGAGCCTATGGAAAAACGCCAGCAACGCGGCCTTTTTACGGTTCCTGGCC
TTTTGCTGGCCTTTTGCTCACATGTT
